Addgene plasmid #85258: pH6Z-812
Purpose: Plasmid clone containing HHV-6B(Z29) restriction endonuclease fragment
Depositing lab: Philip Pellett. Depositing organization: Centers for Disease Control and Prevention. Publication: Restriction endonuclease mapping and molecular cloning of the human herpesvirus 6 variant B strain Z29 genome. Lindquester GJ, Inoue N, Allen RD, Castelli JW, Stamey FR, Dambaugh TR, O'Brian JJ, Danovich RM, Frenkel N, Pellett PE. Arch Virol. 1996;141(2):367-79. PubMed 8634027.
Backbone
  Vector backbone: pKSm13-
  Backbone manufacturer: Stratagene, similar to pBluescript SK+
  Vector type: cloning vector
Growth in bacteria
  Bacterial resistance: Ampicillin, 100 μg/mL
  Growth temperature: 37°C
  Growth strain: DH5alpha
  Copy number: High Copy
Gene/Insert
  Gene/Insert name: fragment of the human herpesvirus 6B strain Z29 genome (alt name: NC_000898)
  Insert size (bp): 6000
  Cloning method: Unknown
  Sequencing primers: 5′ T7; 3′ T3
Terms and licenses: Academic/Nonprofit Terms; Industry Terms: Not Available to Industry
Depositor comments: restriction enzyme fragment = SalI K; Range (bases) = 93,696-99,666; Associated Genes = U58, U59
How to cite: pH6Z-812 was a gift from Philip Pellett (Addgene plasmid # 85258 ; http://n2t.net/addgene:85258 ; RRID:Addgene_85258)
