[The description below was written by a language model from this plasmid's Addgene catalogue record and pLannotate feature annotations shown in this document.]
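Description:
pH6Z-812 is a bacterial cloning plasmid carrying a genomic restriction fragment of human herpesvirus 6B strain Z29, one of a set of clones made while mapping and cloning that viral genome. The backbone is recorded as pKSm13-, a Stratagene phagemid similar to pBluescript. Consistent with this, the annotated sequence shows a high-copy ColE1/pUC-type origin for replication in E. coli, an ampicillin resistance gene (β-lactamase) with its own promoter for selection, and an f1 origin that allows single-stranded DNA production with helper phage. The lac promoter/operator region and a residual lacZα fragment flank the multiple cloning site. This is the standard blue/white screening arrangement, here interrupted by the insert.

The insert is the SalI K fragment, about 6 kb, which the depositor reports as spanning roughly positions 93,696 to 99,666 of the Z29 genome and associates with genes U58 and U59. The feature table agrees, showing complete U58 and U59 open reading frames on the same strand. It also shows partial coding sequences at each end of the fragment. One is a portion of the major capsid protein gene (U57) next to the T7 side. The other, next to the T3 side, is a fragment with homology to the terminase subunit TRM3, annotated by similarity to a cytomegalovirus protein. T7 and T3 phage promoters bracket the insert and serve as sequencing primer sites, and could support in vitro transcription of either strand. No eukaryotic promoter, tag or reporter is present, so the viral genes are not set up for expression. The plasmid serves mainly as a source of defined HHV-6B DNA for uses such as sequencing, subcloning, probe generation or as a PCR template. The cloning method is not recorded.
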