Features (pLannotate 1.2.2; 16 found; start..end, strand, type, name):
   2183..3232    +  CDS            U59: UL88_HHV6Z - Protein inferred from homology: Swiss-Prot protein existence level 3. From Human herpesvirus 6B (strain Z29) (HHV-6 variant B) (Human B lymphotropic virus).
   3241..4332    -  CDS            TRM3 (fragment): TRM3_HCMVA - Experimental evidence at protein level: Swiss-Prot protein existence level 1. Component of the molecular motor that translocates viral genomic DNA in empty capsid during DNA packaging. Forms a tripartite terminase complex together with TRM1 and TRM2 in the host cytoplasm. Once the complex reaches the host nucleus, it interacts with the capsid portal vertex. This portal forms a ring in which genomic DNA is translocated into the capsid. TRM3 carries an RNase H-like nuclease activity that plays an important role for the cleavage of concatemeric viral DNA into unit length genomes. Fro
   4360..4378    -  promoter       T3 promoter: promoter for bacteriophage T3 RNA polymerase
   4423..4439    -  protein_bind   lac operator: The lac repressor binds to the lac operator to inhibit transcription in E. coli. This inhibition can be relieved by adding lactose or isopropyl-β-D-thiogalactopyranoside (IPTG). lac repressor encoded by lacI
   4447..4477    -  promoter       lac promoter: promoter for the E. coli lac operon
   4492..4513    -  protein_bind   CAP binding site: CAP binding activates transcription in the presence of cAMP. E. coli catabolite activator protein
   4526..4618    -  CDS            lacI (fragment): lac repressor; lacI; The lac repressor binds to the lac operator to inhibit transcription in E. coli. This inhibition can be relieved by adding lactose or isopropyl-β-D-thiogalactopyranoside (IPTG).
   4801..5389    -  rep_origin     ori: high-copy-number ColE1/pMB1/pBR322/pUC origin of replication
   5560..6420    -  CDS            AmpR: β-lactamase; bla; confers resistance to ampicillin, carbenicillin, and related antibiotics
   6421..6525    -  promoter       AmpR promoter: bla
   6552..6980    +  rep_origin     f1 ori (sequence partly withheld): f1 bacteriophage origin of replication; arrow indicates direction of (+) strand synthesis
   7011..7166    -  CDS            lacZα (fragment): LacZα fragment of β-galactosidase; lacZ fragment
   7174..7192    +  promoter       T7 promoter: promoter for bacteriophage T7 RNA polymerase
   7201..7287    +  misc_feature   MCS (fragment): pBluescript multiple cloning site
   7280..8788    -  CDS            MCP (fragment): MCP_HHV6Z - Also known as U57. Experimental evidence at protein level: Swiss-Prot protein existence level 1. Self-assembles to form an icosahedral capsid with a T=16 symmetry, about 200 nm in diameter, and consisting of 150 hexons and 12 pentons (total of 162 capsomers). Hexons form the edges and faces of the capsid and are each composed of six MCP molecules. In contrast, one penton is found at each of the 12 vertices. Eleven of the pentons are MCP pentamers, while the last vertex is occupied by the portal complex. The capsid is surrounded by a layer of proteinaceous material designated the te
   8800..2183    +  CDS            U58 (across the origin): UL87_HHV6Z - Protein inferred from homology: Swiss-Prot protein existence level 3. From Human herpesvirus 6B (strain Z29) (HHV-6 variant B) (Human B lymphotropic virus).
>Addgene plasmid #85258 | pH6Z-812 | addgene full sequence | sequence record 172645 | Addgene NGS Result
TAGCGCGATCTGTGCCTGTAGTTCTGGAAAAGATCGAGTCAATCATAGAGAAAATTTTTCAAACGTCTGG
GCCAAATATCGTTCACGATAAAGACAGGGCTAAAATTGCCTTGTGTCGTCTGTTGTTAGGACCGGTTGCG
GTGCCATGTTTCTGTGAAGAATGGGACACCAACGACTATTTATCGAAATCTGGATGTAAATGCTTAGGTC
CGATCTTATATATTCATACCAGTCGATGTCGCTGTAGCGATATTCCGGTTTTTAAGTTTTCCATTATGAA
AGATTACTACGCTTCACACGTGTTCAGAGGTTTATTATCTCTGAAAGAGTGGAATACACATCTACCGAAT
GTATTGTGTACGTGCGAGTTGTCGATGAGTGATAGATATGTGGCGACCGTGTTTCCTAAGCAGAATTCTA
TATATCTAGAATACTATCCGTATTTTTTGTGTTATCTGTGTCGCTATCTTACTGTCATTGAGATTGAGCA
GTGTACAAATGATTTAATTTCGCTTCTTGGTCCTAAAGTAGCTCAGCGAGTCATAATTCATTTTAAACTG
CTTTTCGGTTTTCGTCACAAGCCGCATATGGGCACTGTTGATTCGTGGTTCTGGGAAAATTTTTTTATGC
TAGAATTGCATAAGCTTTGGTTAACCGTAGTCAAACATAACCGGGTGACAACAGATTTCTTTAATGTAGT
CTATGAGAAAATTCAAAACTATAAACAATACGCCATCAAGACTTTGAGGATGTCGTCTAAGGCGGTTCCT
GCAATACAGAGGTTTTGTTTGGCAAAATTTAAGCAGCAACTCTTGTATCTAAATATTAAGGTTACGGTAA
AAAAAAATAAGCGAGAACTGTGTTTAAATGGTTTTGTTTACGGTAAAACATTGTATGTCGTTGAATCTTC
TCAGTTAATCTTTCGAAATTTGCTTCTGTTGTATTACGATTACAGTTTGCCGGACGAATGCAAAACAAAA
GAAGAAAACGTTTTGACGACTCATTACATACGGGTAATTTCGAGATTGTCGTTTAAGCAGTCTCGAAGTG
CGGTCCCGCCAGGCGTGAAACCAGATTTTACCTTCGTGGCACAACTGCCTAAACGTAAAGAGTTGCCTAA
TGTTCCTGGTGGTATTGATTTTGCTGAAATTACCTCAGTGAGGCATGGCGCGGTAATTCTTAACGCGTTT
AATACGAACAAAGTCATGAATTTAAAAGCAACCATTTCAAAAAGGGCTAATTTTGTGTATCATCGCATTC
CTAAGACAATGACTCACAGTTTTGTCATGTACAAGCATACATTTAAAGAACCTGCGTTTACCGTAAGCAC
GTTTGTTTCAAACGATGATTTAGATATGAGTTCATTGAATATCAATATACGTGGACCTTACTGCGACTTT
TTATATGCCTTAGGCGTTTATAAGATGCATGTTTCTATCCAAGATCTGTTTTTGCCGGCGTTCGTTTGCA
ATAGCAATAATTCAGTGGATTTACAGGGACTGGAAGATCAGGATGTTGTGAGAAATAGAAAGAAAAAGGT
GTATTGGATTACTAACTTTCCGTGCATGATTTCTAATGCCAACAAAGTGAATGTGGGATGGTTTAAAGCA
GGAACAGGTATTATTCCTCGGGTGTCTGGAAAAGACCTTCAAAATGTTTTGCTTCAGGAATTAAATAACG
TTCGAGAGATTCCAGGGTTAGTCTTTGATATGGATTTGCATCAATTGCTTGTTTTGCTGGAACAGCGGAA
TCTACATCAGATTCCGTTTCTCGTTAAACAGTTTCTTATTTTTTTACGTCTTGGCCTGTTAATGGGTTAC
GGAAACTCTCGGCGCAACAAGGTGCATGATATCATGTTACACTTAATTTCGAATGGCCTGTTTGATTTTA
ATAAGAACTCCGTAGCAAATACAAAAATCAAACACGGGTGTGCTTTGGTTGGGACGCGGCTCGCCAACAA
TGTTCCGAAAATCATTGCTAGGCAGAAGAAAATGAAGCTAGATCACATGGGACGAAATGCTAATTCGCTT
GCCGTGTTGCGTTTTATCGTTAAAAGTGGGGAACATAAAAATAAAACTGTTTTCATTAAACTGTTGGAAT
ATTTAGCGGAAACCTCAACTGCCATAAATACGCGGAATGAAGTCGCCAGATTACTTCTGACTCTGACGAC
TAATATGAAAACATGAATGTACCCATGGCCGACGAATGGTTCGATTGCGCGATTAGGTTAGATTCGGAAA
CCATAGCTGTCCATGAAATTTTCAATTCGGATTTAAGTAAACTGCTTAACTTGCACTCGAAAACAGTCTA
TATGTCCGATCTGTGCGCCTTTATTTCTGGTTGTGTTAATCGGAATGTTGGTAAACTTACCATATATTGG
CACGTGTACGGAGACATAATCTACGCATTGACGGGTATTTTACATTGTGTAAAAATAACGATAGAGTGCG
GGGAGAGAATTGCCGATGGTCGATATAGATTATACGAAATTCCGAAATTATTTTTAATGAGAGGACAGTC
AACACCCCTGGAACTGAAGTGGAAGCACGCCGTGGGTATCGCGACGACGAATAAGCCTTTGCTGACGCAC
GTTTTAACAGATGTGTTGGAAACCTCTCCTTTTACCTTGCCAGATACGCTTCTGTCGGTGCAGGAGTTGT
CTATTTTCAGAGAGAGATTGTCGTATATTTACTATGTGCTCGGGTTAGATGTTGATATCGTAGCGAGAAC
AGAGAGGGAGATTTTTCAAAAATGTGCAGAACTAGCTCGCCTACAACAAGTCTTTCTTATTCAAGGAAAT
ATTATGGAAAACTTTGTCCTCGTTCAGGCGTGTCTATTTCAGCTGGGGGCTGATGGTTTGTGGGAAGAGA
TGTCTGGCTCTGTACGTCCTAGGCCGGAGTTGATGTCTAGTGCGTTCATTCAACACAGAGTAATGGTGAA
TAATTGTTATTGTCTCGCTGTCATCTTCAATGCCATTTATAAACACAAAGTTTCCCTGCCTACCGTAGAA
AGAAGCCACGAAATCGTTCATCGTGTAGTTCAGGAATATTATAAGTCTTATGTGAATGCTCCTCTCTCTG
TTCTTGTGTGTGCGACTAAGGTGCTTACCTTGTTTACAGAAGAATATAACTTTCAGTCAGCTCTCGTATT
TGTCAGTCAGTTTTTCCAGGTGGACGTCGAGGCTTCGAGAGCGGATGTGATTCGTCTGTTTTTAGCGTGT
CTGAAGGGTGATTAGATCTCTCGGAAAGAGGCTGAACTGTTTCCAGAGCACACATAAATCGCCATAATTA
TGGCGATAATTAAGTCGTCAGAACAGGCTTGTTTTTTAGCGCTGTATGTTATGTAATTGTTAACGGAGAT
CTGGTGAATGTTTCTGATTTGTTCTAGTGCGTATTCTACGGGATCGTAGGTGATTTTTATTGTAAACGAT
ATCAATTCCTGTGATGCCTTGATGTTTCCTGAATTAAAATTCGAGATGAAAAACTCAACTGCTAGTTTTT
TTTCTTTACCGAGTAGGTAAAATGGCTGTGCTATCTGATTCTGGTCTGGGGTGTGGAAAAAAGTCACCTG
TATAGATTTATTAGCCGTGATGTTTTCCTTTATGATACATGCGATTTTTACGGCAGAAGCTTGATTGGAA
TTCCCTTCTATGATGATTTTTACTTCCGTGAAGAAAGGATGTAGGTCTAGGATTGACAATATCATATGCG
CGGCACATTCAGCTATTGCTGTGTCGGAACTCGTCATTAAACTTTCTAGAAAGTAGTGCTCCATGCCGTA
GACGATATATTGATCTAGATAGGTGCCTATCGCTGCTATGCCAGTGCCAGAAGCACGGCGGTTGCCTGTA
TAGGCAGGATCTAGGTATACGTACAGATCTTTACCTAAAAAAGGAATTAGATTTTTATTGATGGTGCTGT
ATCGGAAAAACTCGAATTCGGTTTGTCCTTGTTCCGTAATTAAAACGTCGTTGATCACATTGCAAGTGGC
TCCGCCCATGATTTCATGGATGAAAGCTCCTTCTAGGAAGAGGTTGGCCGTTTTTTTAACTTCGGCGTTA
ATGCTGATGAACTTGGGTTTGTGGAGTCGGTAGCAAGAACAGGCTGTGGCGTTACCGCGTTCGTTTAGCA
TATGGGCGTGATCTTCGCATACGTAAGAAACTACGGAGAGCATTTCAAACGGAGAGTTGTTCAGCTTCAT
TAAAAAAGAAGTTGAATGGTTTCCGGAATTGGTCGAAGATATAAATAGGATCTTGGTAGATGCTTGGGGC
AGGAAACCTAAAATCGTGCTGAACGCGTCTTTCTTTATAAAGTGGCTCTCGTCGACCTCGAGGGGGGGCC
CGGTACCCAGCTTTTGTTCCCTTTAGTGAGGGTTAATTGCGCGCTTGGCGTAATCATGGTCATAGCTGTT
TCCTGTGTGAAATTGTTATCCGCTCACAATTCCACACAACATACGAGCCGGAAGCATAAAGTGTAAAGCC
TGGGGTGCCTAATGAGTGAGCTAACTCACATTAATTGCGTTGCGCTCACTGCCCGCTTTCCAGTCGGGAA
ACCTGTCGTGCCAGCTGCATTAATGAATCGGCCAACGCGCGGGGAGAGGCGGTTTGCGTATTGGGCGCTC
TTCCGCTTCCTCGCTCACTGACTCGCTGCGCTCGGTCGTTCGGCTGCGGCGAGCGGTATCAGCTCACTCA
AAGGCGGTAATACGGTTATCCACAGAATCAGGGGATAACGCAGGAAAGAACATGTGAGCAAAAGGCCAGC
AAAAGGCCAGGAACCGTAAAAAGGCCGCGTTGCTGGCGTTTTTCCATAGGCTCCGCCCCCCTGACGAGCA
TCACAAAAATCGACGCTCAAGTCAGAGGTGGCGAAACCCGACAGGACTATAAAGATACCAGGCGTTTCCC
CCTGGAAGCTCCCTCGTGCGCTCTCCTGTTCCGACCCTGCCGCTTACCGGATACCTGTCCGCCTTTCTCC
CTTCGGGAAGCGTGGCGCTTTCTCATAGCTCACGCTGTAGGTATCTCAGTTCGGTGTAGGTCGTTCGCTC
CAAGCTGGGCTGTGTGCACGAACCCCCCGTTCAGCCCGACCGCTGCGCCTTATCCGGTAACTATCGTCTT
GAGTCCAACCCGGTAAGACACGACTTATCGCCACTGGCAGCAGCCACTGGTAACAGGATTAGCAGAGCGA
GGTATGTAGGCGGTGCTACAGAGTTCTTGAAGTGGTGGCCTAACTACGGCTACACTAGAAGAACAGTATT
TGGTATCTGCGCTCTGCTGAAGCCAGTTACCTTCGGAAAAAGAGTTGGTAGCTCTTGATCCGGCAAACAA
ACCACCGCTGGTAGCGGTGGTTTTTTTGTTTGCAAGCAGCAGATTACGCGCAGAAAAAAAGGATCTCAAG
AAGATCCTTTGATCTTTTCTACGGGGTCTGACGCTCAGTGGAACGAAAACTCACGTTAAGGGATTTTGGT
CATGAGATTATCAAAAAGGATCTTCACCTAGATCCTTTTAAATTAAAAATGAAGTTTTAAATCAATCTAA
AGTATATATGAGTAAACTTGGTCTGACAGTTACCAATGCTTAATCAGTGAGGCACCTATCTCAGCGATCT
GTCTATTTCGTTCATCCATAGTTGCCTGACTCCCCGTCGTGTAGATAACTACGATACGGGAGGGCTTACC
ATCTGGCCCCAGTGCTGCAATGATACCGCGAGACCCACGCTCACCGGCTCCAGATTTATCAGCAATAAAC
CAGCCAGCCGGAAGGGCCGAGCGCAGAAGTGGTCCTGCAACTTTATCCGCCTCCATCCAGTCTATTAATT
GTTGCCGGGAAGCTAGAGTAAGTAGTTCGCCAGTTAATAGTTTGCGCAACGTTGTTGCCATTGCTACAGG
CATCGTGGTGTCACGCTCGTCGTTTGGTATGGCTTCATTCAGCTCCGGTTCCCAACGATCAAGGCGAGTT
ACATGATCCCCCATGTTGTGCAAAAAAGCGGTTAGCTCCTTCGGTCCTCCGATCGTTGTCAGAAGTAAGT
TGGCCGCAGTGTTATCACTCATGGTTATGGCAGCACTGCATAATTCTCTTACTGTCATGCCATCCGTAAG
ATGCTTTTCTGTGACTGGTGAGTACTCAACCAAGTCATTCTGAGAATAGTGTATGCGGCGACCGAGTTGC
TCTTGCCCGGCGTCAATACGGGATAATACCGCGCCACATAGCAGAACTTTAAAAGTGCTCATCATTGGAA
AACGTTCTTCGGGGCGAAAACTCTCAAGGATCTTACCGCTGTTGAGATCCAGTTCGATGTAACCCACTCG
TGCACCCAACTGATCTTCAGCATCTTTTACTTTCACCAGCGTTTCTGGGTGAGCAAAAACAGGAAGGCAA
AATGCCGCAAAAAAGGGAATAAGGGCGACACGGAAATGTTGAATACTCATACTCTTCCTTTTTCAATATT
ATTGAAGCATTTATCAGGGTTATTGTCTCATGAGCGGATACATATTTGAATGTATTTAGAAAAATAAACA
AATAGGGGTTCCGCGCACATTTCCCCGAAAAGTGCCACCTG
[124 nt withheld, positions 6552-6675]
C
[91 nt withheld, positions 6677-6767]
A
[49 nt withheld, positions 6769-6817]
CCTTTGACGTTGGAGTCCACGTTCTTT
[37 nt withheld, positions 6845-6881]
ACCCTATCTCGGTCTATTCTTTTGATTTATAAGGGATTTTGCCGATTTCGGCCTATTGGTTAAAAAATGA
GCTGATTTAACAAAAATTTAACGCGAATTTTAACAAAATATTAACGCTTACAATTTCCATTCGCCATTCA
GGCTGCGCAACTGTTGGGAAGGGCGATCGGTGCGGGCCTCTTCGCTATTACGCCAGCTGGCGAAAGGGGG
ATGTGCTGCAAGGCGATTAAGTTGGGTAACGCCAGGGTTTTCCCAGTCACGACGTTGTAAAACGACGGCC
AGTGAGCGCGCGTAATACGACTCACTATAGGGCGAATTGGAGCTCCACCGCGGTGGCGGCCGCTCTAGAA
CTAGTGGATCCCCCGGGCTGCAGGAATTCGATATCAAGCTTATCGATACCGTCGACTTTCGTATAAGTTG
TATAAGGTCTGTAAGATCCTGGTTGGGTTTTCTCGGGTAATTTTCAGTTGACATAGTTGAGAAAAGCGGT
GGCCGGTAGGCAATGGTTCGTTTTTCATGAGTCGTTCGACGATGGTCGAGTCGTGGACAATGGGATGGCA
AACCGACGGCAGTATGTCGGCAAAATCAATTCGCTGCACGACTTGGTCTTTATTGTGGAAAAAAACGCTG
GTGGGTAGGTTGTTTTCCATGGTGTCGTTTAATTTCACACGTGTTTCCATTGTACTGAAACCGGTTTCTG
TCGGTATGTAGATACCCAAAGGGAAAAAGAATGTCAGTTGTAAGCTTTGTTCTAGCGGATCGTTGACGTC
TGTGTTTTTGTAAACTTTGTGTAGGTGGTCGAATGCGACTAATTTATCTCCCAGTTTTAACGTGTTCAGT
TTTAGGTCGGCGTACGCGCGGCTTTTGTCAAAGATTTCTGATTTGTTGTTAGTGTCTTGTTGTTCTGTCC
CGGCGTTCACGGTGAATTGAGTAAAATCGGCCATGATTGCACGGTATGCAATCGCAGTCACTGCGTTTTC
TTTGCCCATAATAAAGTGACCATATGAGATGGGGGCGGAGACGACCTGTGTGGAGATGTACTGGGAGAGT
ATGTTGGTGAGTTTTTGGATAGAGCCGATCGGTCCTAATAAAACACCGTCTAGGGGGATGTTTTCTTTGG
AAGTGTAGTTGTTCGTATCATTTAGAATGCTTTCCGTGACCGATTCCATCATGTCGTTCAGAATTCTATA
GATATACGAACTATTATTATTCCTGTTCAAGAAAAATAATGACGTTAACAATCTGTTTTTTAGGCTCTGA
AACATGTTGCTGCGCTGTACTCGGCTCAGAGCTTGTTTATTATGTACTTTGTTCTCATTCATGGTCAGGA
CGATAAATTGCGGGGGAGATTTTCTCAATAAGGTTTGCATGAATGCGTGAATCAGACCTCGTTCGAGCGA
ATCGGCTGAATTCTTTAAAGATCTTAAAACTGTATGCAACGCATTGATGTTTAAAATCTGATCGATGACT
GTGTTTTTAAATGTGTTTTCCAGATGCTCCAGACAGGCAGCACTCAAATCGAACGATATGTTTATGGGGT
GTTTTTCTGAGTGTTTGGCTACCATGATGGTGGTTTCTTTTGGAGCAGTTACGTCGTTTCCTGTGGCGAC
TCTGGGTAATTGGATAAAGAAGAGAACCTTCCCGAGGGTCATTCGACTCACATCGTTGAAGCGAATTACG
TTCGCCGCAACGGCGATCGGCGTGGTGAAAAAGTTGATCCATTCTATTTTGTTGCAGTAGATTCCGAGCA
AGGCTTCAAAACTGATGTTGTAACGGCTCGGATCGTCACCGAAATAAATTCGCAAATTGTCAAAAAGTTG
TTCGGCCGTGTATGTTTTAATGTCATTGAAAATATTTAGAGGTGCTTCGATTTTAGGTAAAATTTCGGTC
GCCTGCCAATTTTCCATGTTTCGGCGTTATGCAGCACACCGGTAATTGTGAAACTTTAATAGTTAATTCA
TGTTTTGGTTCCACTTGTGCACGGTCGATTCCAGTTTTTATAGATTCCTGTGATCTGACCGCTGAAGTGT
CTCGCGACGAGGAAACTCGTT
